>Addgene plasmid #219747 | pNK5664 | addgene full sequence | sequence record 437128 | Addgene NGS Result
GGAGGCGTTACATAACTTACGGTAAATGGCCCGCCTGGCTGACCGCCCAACGACCCCCGCCCATTGACGT
CAATAATGACGTATGTTCCCATAGTAACGCCAATAGGGACTTTCCATTGACGTCAATGGGTGGAGTATTT
ACGGTAAACTGCCCACTTGGCAGTACATCAAGTGTATCATATGCCAAGTACGCCCCCTATTGACGTCAAT
GACGGTAAATGGCCCGCCTGGCATTATGCCCAGTACATGACCTTATGGGACTTTCCTACTTGGCAGTACA
TCTACGTATTAGTCATCGCTATTACCATGGTGATGCGGTTTTGGCAGTACATCAATGGGCGTGGATAGCG
GTTTGACTCACGGGGATTTCCAAGTCTCCACCCCATTGACGTCAATGGGAGTTTGTTTTGGCACCAAAAT
CAACGGGACTTTCCAAAATGTCGTAACAACTCCGCCCCATTGACGCAAATGGGCGGTAGGCGTGTACGGT
GGGAGGTCTATATAAGCAGAGCTGGTTTAGTGAACCGTCAGATCCGCTAGCGCTACCGGTCGCCACAATG
AGGTCAACTATTTCCTTGTCCTCCCTTCTTGAAAGATTGTCTAAATTGAGTAGTAGGAGTATCGCTATAA
CTTGTGGTGTCGTACTTGCCTCTGCAATCGCATTCCCCATAATCAGGAGAGACTACCAGACCTTCCTTGA
GGTGGGTCCAAGTTACGCTCCCCAGAATTTCAGGGGATACATAACTGTATGCGTACTGTCACTTTTCAGA
CAAGAACAAAAGGGTCTGGCCATCTACGACAGACTGCCTGAAAAAAGAAGATGGTTGGCTGATTTGCCCT
TTAGAGAAGGACCAAGACCATCCATTACTTCTCATATCATTCAAAGGCAAAGGACTCAATTGGTAGACCA
GGAATTTGCAACTAGGGAGCTGATTGATAAGGTGATACCCAGAGTACAAGCTAGACATACAGACAAGACT
TTCCTTTCTACATCTAAATTCGAGTTCCATGCTAAGGCCATCTTCCTGCTTCCTAGTATTCCAATTAACG
ACCCCTTGAACATTCCATCCCATGATACTGTCAGGAGGACAAAGAGAGAAATCGCCCATATGCACGACTA
CCATGATTGTTCTTTGCACCTTGCACTGGCACCACAGGACGGCAAGGAGGTCCTGAAAAAGGGCTGGGGT
CAAAGACACCCCCTGGCAGGTCCTGGTGTACCCGGACCACCTACTGAATGGACATTCTTGTATGCTCCAA
GGAACGAGGAGGAGGCAAGGGTGGTGGAGATGATCGTAGAAGCAAGTATTGGATATATGACGAACGATCC
TGCTGGTAAAATTGTGGAAAATGCTAAAGGTTGATGATCATAATCAGCCATACCACATTTGTAGAGGTTT
TACTTGCTTTAAAAAACCTCCCACACCTCCCCCTGAACCTGAAACATAAAATGAATGCAATTGTTGTTGT
TAACTTGTTTATTGCAGCTTATAATGGTTACAAATAAAGCAATAGCATCACAAATTTCACAAATAAAGCA
TTTTTTTCACTGCATTCTAGTTGTGGTTTGTCCAAACTCATCAATGTATCTTAAGGCGTAAATTGTAAGC
GTTAATATTTTGTTAAAATTCGCGTTAAATTTTTGTTAAATCAGCTCATTTTTTAACCAATAGGCCGAAA
TCGGCAAAATCCCTTATAAATCAAAAGAATAGACCGAGATAGGGTTGAGTGTCGCTATGTCTTCTACTAG
TAGCGGCCGCTGCAGTCCGGCAAAAAAGGGCAAGGTGTCACCACCCTGCCCTTTTTCTTTAAAACCGAAA
AGATTACTTCGCGTTATGCAGGCTTCCTCGCTCACTGACTCGCTGCGCTCGGTCGTTCGGCTGCGGCGAG
CGGTATCAGCTCACTCAAAGGCGGTAATACGGTTATCCACAGAATCAGGGGATAACGCAGGAAAGAACAT
GTGAGCAAAAGGCCAGCAAAAGGCCAGGAACCGTAAAAAGGCCGCGTTGCTGGCGTTTTTCCACAGGCTC
CGCCCCCCTGACGAGCATCACAAAAATCGACGCTCAAGTCAGAGGTGGCGAAACCCGACAGGACTATAAA
GATACCAGGCGTTTCCCCCTGGAAGCTCCCTCGTGCGCTCTCCTGTTCCGACCCTGCCGCTTACCGGATA
CCTGTCCGCCTTTCTCCCTTCGGGAAGCGTGGCGCTTTCTCATAGCTCACGCTGTAGGTATCTCAGTTCG
GTGTAGGTCGTTCGCTCCAAGCTGGGCTGTGTGCACGAACCCCCCGTTCAGCCCGACCGCTGCGCCTTAT
CCGGTAACTATCGTCTTGAGTCCAACCCGGTAAGACACGACTTATCGCCACTGGCAGCAGCCACTGGTAA
CAGGATTAGCAGAGCGAGGTATGTAGGCGGTGCTACAGAGTTCTTGAAGTGGTGGCCTAACTACGGCTAC
ACTAGAAGAACAGTATTTGGTATCTGCGCTCTGCTGAAGCCAGTTACCTTCGGAAAAAGAGTTGGTAGCT
CTTGATCCGGCAAACAAACCACCGCTGGTAGCGGTGGTTTTTTTGTTTGCAAGCAGCAGATTACGCGCAG
AAAAAAAGGATCTCAAGAAGATCCTTTGATCTTTTCTACGGGGTCTGACGCTCAGTGGAACGAAAACTCA
CGTTAAGGGATTTTGGTCATGAGATTATCAAAAAGGATCTTCACCTAGATCCTTTTAAATTAAAAATGAA
GTTTTAAATCAATCTAAAGTATATATGAGTAAACTTGGTCTGACAGCTCGAGTCCCGTCAAGTCAGCGTA
ATGCTCTGCCAGTGTTACAACCAATTAACCAATTCTGATTAGAAAAACTCATCGAGCATCAAATGAAACT
GCAATTTATTCATATCAGGATTATCAATACCATATTTTTGAAAAAGCCGTTTCTGTAATGAAGGAGAAAA
CTCACCGAGGCAGTTCCATAGGATGGCAAGATCCTGGTATCGGTCTGCGATTCCGACTCGTCCAACATCA
ATACAACCTATTAATTTCCCCTCGTCAAAAATAAGGTTATCAAGTGAGAAATCACCATGAGTGACGACTG
AATCCGGTGAGAATGGCAAAAGCTTATGCATTTCTTTCCAGACTTGTTCAACAGGCCAGCCATTACGCTC
GTCATCAAAATCACTCGCATCAACCAAACCGTTATTCATTCGTGATTGCGCCTGAGCGAGACGAAATACG
CGATCGCTGTTAAAAGGACAATTACAAACAGGAATCGAATGCAACCGGCGCAGGAACACTGCCAGCGCAT
CAACAATATTTTCACCTGAATCAGGATATTCTTCTAATACCTGGAATGCTGTTTTCCCGGGGATCGCAGT
GGTGAGTAACCATGCATCATCAGGAGTACGGATAAAATGCTTGATGGTCGGAAGAGGCATAAATTCCGTC
AGCCAGTTTAGTCTGACCATCTCATCTGTAACATCATTGGCAACGCTACCTTTGCCATGTTTCAGAAACA
ACTCTGGCGCATCGGGCTTCCCATACAATCGATAGATTGTCGCACCTGATTGCCCGACATTATCGCGAGC
CCATTTATACCCATATAAATCAGCATCCATGTTGGAATTTAATCGCGGCCTGGAGCAAGACGTTTCCCGT
TGAATATGGCTCATAACACCCCTTGTATTACTGTTTATGTAAGCAGACAGTTTTATTGTTCATGATGATA
TATTTTTATCTTGTGCAATGTAACATCAGAGATTTTGAGACACAACGTGGCTTTGTTGAATAAATCGAAC
TTTTGCTGAGTTGAAGGATCAGCTCGAGTGCCACTTGACGTCTAAGAAACCATTATTATCATGACATTAA
CCTATAAAAATAGGCGTATCACGAGGCAGAATTTCAGATAAAAAAAATCCTTAGCTTTCGCTAAGGATGA
TTTCTGGAATTCGCGGCCGCTTCTAGAGACTAGTGGAAGACAT
Features (pLannotate 1.2.2; 11 found; start..end, strand, type, name):
      6..309     +  enhancer       CMV enhancer: human cytomegalovirus immediate early enhancer
    310..513     +  promoter       CMV promoter: human cytomegalovirus (CMV) immediate early promoter
   1364..1449    +  CDS            large T antigen (fragment): large T antigen from SV40 (simian virus 40)
   1472..1593    +  polyA_signal   SV40 poly(A) signal: SV40 polyadenylation signal
   1600..1732    -  rep_origin     M13 ori (fragment): M13 bacteriophage origin of replication; arrow indicates direction of (+) strand synthesis
   1745..1765    +  misc_feature   BioBrick suffix: universal suffix for all parts
   1766..1823    +  terminator     his operon terminator: This putative transcriptin terminator from the E. coli his operon has a 2-bp deletion introduced during synthesis. Its efficiency has not been determined.
   2018..2606    -  rep_origin     ori: high-copy-number ColE1/pMB1/pBR322/pUC origin of replication
   2839..3654    -  CDS            KanR: aminoglycoside phosphotransferase; aph(3')-Ia; confers resistance to kanamycin in bacteria or G418 (Geneticin®) in eukaryotes
   3881..3924    -  terminator     bacterial terminator: putative bacterial transcription terminator
   3927..3948    +  misc_feature   BioBrick prefix: BioBrick prefix for parts that do not start with "ATG"
