[The description below was written by a language model from this plasmid's Addgene catalogue record and pLannotate feature annotations shown in this document.]
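Description:
pNK5664 is a mammalian expression plasmid built in a DVK_AF destination vector from the CIDAR modular cloning system, described in the record as a "Level 1-like" backbone and assembled by Golden Gate cloning. The sequenced plasmid is about 4 kb. It is maintained in E. coli through a high-copy ColE1/pUC-type origin and selected with kanamycin through an aph(3')-Ia aminoglycoside phosphotransferase gene. The backbone also retains BioBrick prefix and suffix sequences and two bacterial transcription terminators (one derived from the his operon) flanking the cloning region, which help insulate the insert from read-through transcription in bacteria.

The payload is a single transcription unit, pCMV – nnLuz_v4 – tSV40. The human cytomegalovirus immediate-early enhancer and promoter drive nnLuz_v4, a mutant version of the luciferase from the bioluminescent fungus Neonothopanus nambi, and the SV40 polyadenylation signal terminates the transcript. The automated annotation does not label the luciferase coding sequence itself, which presumably lies in the unannotated interval between the CMV promoter and the SV40 region. The short "large T antigen" and M13 ori fragments called near the poly(A) signal are most likely remnants carried along with the SV40 terminator part rather than functional elements. No epitope tags, additional reporters or dedicated mammalian selection cassette are annotated.

The construct is intended for expressing the improved fungal luciferase in mammalian cells. It comes from work on an enhanced pathway for autonomous bioluminescence imaging in eukaryotes, where it would supply the light-emitting enzyme, and the record lists no other pathway genes on this plasmid.
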