Addgene plasmid #219747: pNK5664
Purpose: DVK_AF CIDAR vector encoding mutant of Neonothopanus nambi luciferase nnLuz_v4 under control of CMV promoter, for mammalian expression
Depositing lab: Alexander Mishin. Publication: An improved pathway for autonomous bioluminescence imaging in eukaryotes. Shakhova ES, Karataeva TA, Markina NM, Mitiouchkina T, Palkina KA, Perfilov MM, Wood MG, Hoang TT, Hall MP, Fakhranurova LI, Alekberova AE, Malyshevskaia AK, Gorbachev DA, Bugaeva EN, Pletneva LK, Babenko VV, Boldyreva DI, Gorokhovatsky AY, Balakireva AV, Gao F, Choob VV, Encell LP, Wood KV, Yampolsky IV, Sarkisyan KS, Mishin AS. Nat Methods. 2024 Mar;21(3):406-410. doi: 10.1038/s41592-023-02152-y. Epub 2024 Jan 22. PubMed 38253843.
Backbone
  Vector backbone: Level 1-like
  Backbone size w/o insert (bp): 2231
  Vector type: Mammalian Expression, Luciferase
Growth in bacteria
  Bacterial resistance: Kanamycin, 50 μg/mL
  Growth temperature: 37°C
  Growth strain: DH5alpha
  Copy number: High Copy
Gene/Insert
  Gene/Insert name: pCMV - nnLuz_v4 - tSV40
  Species: Neonothopanus nambi
  Insert size (bp): 1732
  Cloning method: Golden Gate
  Sequencing primers: 5′ cctataaaaataggcgtatcacgaggcag; 3′ agtcagtgagcgaggaagcctg
Resource information
  A portion of this plasmid was derived from a plasmid made by: Synthetic
Terms and licenses: Academic/Nonprofit Terms; Industry Terms: Not Available to Industry
How to cite: pNK5664 was a gift from Alexander Mishin (Addgene plasmid # 219747 ; http://n2t.net/addgene:219747 ; RRID:Addgene_219747)
